>Addgene plasmid #61199 | pCMB-MITr | depositor full sequence | sequence record 100581 | pCMB-MITr sequence 10540 bps
TGATCACAGGCAGCAACGCTCTGTCATCGTTACAATCAACATGCTACCCTCCGCGAGATCATCCGTGTTT
CAAACCCGGCAGCTTAGTTGCCGTTCTTCCGAATAGCATCGGTAACATGAGCAAAGTCTGCCGCCTTACA
ACGGCTCTCCCGCTGACGCCGTCCCGGACTGATGGGCTGCCTGTATCGAGTGGTGATTTTGTGCCGAGCT
GCCGGTCGGGGAGCTGTTGGCTGGCTGGTGGCAGGATATATTGTGGTGTAAACAAATTGACGCTTAGACA
ACTTAATAACACATTGCGGACGTTTTTAATGTACTGAATTAACGCCGAATTGAATTATCAGCTTGCATGC
CGGTCGATCTAGTAACATAGATGACACCGCGCGCGATAATTTATCCTAGTTTGCGCGCTATATTTTGTTT
TCTATCGCGTATTAAATGTATAATTGCGGGACTCTAATCATAAAAACCCATCTCATAAATAACGTCATGC
ATTACATGTTAATTATTACATGCTTAACGTAATTCAACAGAAATTATATGATAATCATCGCAAGACCGGC
AACAGGATTCAATCTTAAGAAACTTTATTGCCAAATGTTTGAACGATCTGCTTGACTCTAGCTAGAGTCC
GAACCCCAGAGTCCCGCTCAGAAGAACTCGTCAAGAAGGCGATAGAAGGCGATGCGCTGCGAATCGGGAG
CGGCGATACCGTAAAGCACGAGGAAGCGGTCAGCCCATTCGCCGCCAAGCTCTTCAGCAATATCACGGGT
AGCCAACGCTATGTCCTGATAGCGGTCCGCCACACCCAGCCGGCCACAGTCGATGAATCCAGAAAAGCGG
CCATTTTCCACCATGATATTCGGCAAGCAGGCATCGCCGTGGGTCACGACGAGATCCTCGCCGTCGGGCA
TCCGCGCCTTGAGCCTGGCGAACAGTTCGGCTGGCGCGAGCCCCTGATGCTCTTCGTCCAGATCATCCTG
ATCGACAAGACCGGCTTCCATCCGAGTACGTGCTCGCTCGATGCGATGTTTCGCTTGGTGGTCGAATGGG
CAGGTAGCCGGATCAAGCGTATGCAGCCGCCGCATTGCATCAGCCATGATGGATACTTTCTCGGCAGGAG
CAAGGTGAGATGACAGGAGATCCTGCCCCGGCACTTCGCCCAATAGCAGCCAGTCCCTTCCCGCTTCAGT
GACAACGTCGAGCACAGCTGCGCAAGGAACGCCCGTCGTGGCCAGCCACGATAGCCGCGCTGCCTCGTCT
TGGAGTTCATTCAGGGCACCGGACAGGTCGGTCTTGACAAAAAGAACCGGGCGCCCCTGCGCTGACAGCC
GGAACACGGCGGCATCAGAGCAGCCGATTGTCTGTTGTGCCCAGTCATAGCCGAATAGCCTCTCCACCCA
AGCGGCCGGAGAACCTGCGTGCAATCCATCTTGTTCAATCATGCCTCGATCGAGTTGAGAGTGAATATGA
GACTCTAATTGGATACCGAGGGGAATTTATGGAACGTCAGTGGAGCATTTTTGACAAGAAATATTTGCTA
GCTGATAGTGACCTTAGGCGACTTTTGAACGCGCAATAATGGTTTCTGACGTATGTGCTTAGCTCATTAA
ACTCCAGAAACCCGCGGCTGAGTGGCTCCTTCAACGTTGCGGTTCTGTCAGTTCCAAACGTAAAACGGCT
TGTCCCGCGTCATCGGCGGGGGTCATAACGTGACTCCCTTAATTCTCATGTATGATAATTCGAGGGTACC
CGGGGATCCTCTAGAGGGCCCGAGCGGATAACAATTTCACACAGGAAACAGCTATGACCATGATTACGCC
AAGCTATCAACTTTGTATAGAAAAGTTGGAGAGAGGGAGATGTGTTTTTAAGGAGCTATAGAAGGATACA
ATACCGCTTCTTTGATTGGTATTCTAACTCAATGCGTTGCTTAAGAGTTGGTTAATCTATTTGAAATGTT
GCGATTATAGTAGATCTTGTGCTCCCATCTTTAATATATCTTTTACACTTACTCCTTAGTTATACAAACA
TTAAACATCATAACTTCTAAGGTAATTGATACGTGCCAAATTTTCTAAACTCCATTAAATTTGGTTTGAA
AGAAATTTCATGAAATTCCTCTAGTTCGTTATAAATATTAGATAATTAGGTTTTGAGTAGCATTGTAGCT
ACCATGACCTATTTCCATTACATTTGTAGGTTTAAAAGATCAAAGATGACTTGGGGTATCAATTAACGAG
TGAGCATATATGCGAGCAAGGAAAGAGATAAGTCAGAGTGTTTAAGGAAAGCAAGGCAAGAAAATTCACT
TAGGGAGCCAAAACAAGGTCAATACTCGATTACATCTCTAATTTAAGCTTGAGAACTTGATATATTCGAG
ACTCCTCAAGTATTTGTACTCCAAGTGTCAATACTCGATTACATCTCTAATTTTCCAAATAAAGAAACTC
GTAAGAAACAAACATTATTTATGTGTAAACTTTCTGCATGGAGACAACTCAATTATAACGAAGCCCGGAA
GAGGAACTATATATACTGTTTCTATTTCCCTTTGACACGGTCCACACTATATTGCATACTTGTTTACTGC
CAAATAAAAACAAGTATGTCCACGTGGTTAAATAAAAACAAAAGAAAACTTTCTTTTTGTTCAAGTGATA
GAAAGTTTCTTTACATTAATATAAAATAATATAAGTGTATTCCAAAAAGGTAAAAAAAAAAATAATAAGT
TGTGGAAATTCAACCTCGTCTTAGTAAAAAGCCGACCAAATCCGGTAGCCGTTTATAATAGCAAACAAAT
ATTCTATTATTGTTGTGACGATAAAATCAATACACCCACACATGACAACTATATATAGCCTAAGTTGATA
TGCACAATTCATCAAATCAAATCAAAACAATTACATTTGCTAACTTGCTATTCCTTTGATTGAGATTTTA
TTCTAGGAAATAAAATTTTGACACTCATTTTTTTAAAGTTAATTTCTACATTTAGAGAGAAATATTTTCC
AAAATCAAATTTTGATCAAGCAAGTTTGTACAAAAAAGCAGGCTTCATGCTTTCACTACGTCAATCTATA
AGATTTTTCAAGCCAGCCACAAGAACTTTGTGTAGCTCTAGATATCTGCTTCAGCAAAAACCCATGGTGA
GCAAGGGCGAGGAGGATAACATGGCCATCATCAAGGAGTTCATGCGCTTCAAGGTGCACATGGAGGGCTC
CGTGAACGGCCACGAGTTCGAGATCGAGGGCGAGGGCGAGGGCCGCCCCTACGAGGGCACCCAGACCGCC
AAGCTGAAGGTGACCAAGGGTGGCCCCCTGCCCTTCGCCTGGGACATCCTGTCCCCTCAGTTCATGTACG
GCTCCAAGGCCTACGTGAAGCACCCCGCCGACATCCCCGACTACTTGAAGCTGTCCTTCCCCGAGGGCTT
CAAGTGGGAGCGCGTGATGAACTTCGAGGACGGCGGCGTGGTGACCGTGACCCAGGACTCCTCCCTGCAG
GACGGCGAGTTCATCTACAAGGTGAAGCTGCGCGGCACCAACTTCCCCTCCGACGGCCCCGTAATGCAGA
AGAAGACCATGGGCTGGGAGGCCTCCTCCGAGCGGATGTACCCCGAGGACGGCGCCCTGAAGGGCGAGAT
CAAGCAGAGGCTGAAGCTGAAGGACGGCGGCCACTACGACGCTGAGGTCAAGACCACCTACAAGGCCAAG
AAGCCCGTGCAGCTGCCCGGCGCCTACAACGTCAACATCAAGTTGGACATCACCTCCCACAACGAGGACT
ACACCATCGTGGAACAGTACGAACGCGCCGAGGGCCGCCACTCCACCGGCGGCATGGACGAGCTGTACAA
GTAAGACCCAGCTTTCTTGTACAAAGTGGAATAAGCGGCCATGCTAGAGTCCGCAAAAATCACCAGTCTC
TCTCTACAAATCTATCTCTCTCTATTTTTCTCCAGAATAATGTGTGAGTAGTTCCCAGATAAGGGAATTA
GGGTTCTTATAGGGTTTCGCTCATGTGTTGAGCATATAAGAAACCCTTAGTATGTATTTGTATTTGTAAA
ATACTTCTATCAATAAAATTTCTAATTCCTAAAACCAAAATCCAGTGACGCAACTTTATTATACATAGTT
GATAATTCACTGGCCGTCGTTTTACAACGTCGTGACTGGGAAAACGAGCTCAAGCTTAGCTTGAGCTTGG
ATCAGATTGTCGTTTCCCGCCTTCAGTTTAAACTATCAGTGTTTGACAGGATATATTGGCGGGTAAACCT
AAGAGAAAAGAGCGTTTATTAGAATAACGGATATTTAAAAGGGCGTGAAAAGGTTTATCCGTTCGTCCAT
TTGTATGTGCATGCCAACCACAGGGTTCCCCTCGGGATCAAAGTACTTTGATCCAACCCCTCCGCTGCTA
TAGTGCAGTCGGCTTCTGACGTTCAGTGCAGCCGTCTTCTGAAAACGACATGTCGCACAAGTCCTAAGTT
ACGCGACAGGCTGCCGCCCTGCCCTTTTCCTGGCGTTTTCTTGTCGCGTGTTTTAGTCGCATAAAGTAGA
ATACTTGCGACTAGAACCGGAGACATTACGCCATGAACAAGAGCGCCGCCGCTGGCCTGCTGGGCTATGC
CCGCGTCAGCACCGACGACCAGGACTTGACCAACCAACGGGCCGAACTGCACGCGGCCGGCTGCACCAAG
CTGTTTTCCGAGAAGATCACCGGCACCAGGCGCGACCGCCCGGAGCTGGCCAGGATGCTTGACCACCTAC
GCCCTGGCGACGTTGTGACAGTGACCAGGCTAGACCGCCTGGCCCGCAGCACCCGCGACCTACTGGACAT
TGCCGAGCGCATCCAGGAGGCCGGCGCGGGCCTGCGTAGCCTGGCAGAGCCGTGGGCCGACACCACCACG
CCGGCCGGCCGCATGGTGTTGACCGTGTTCGCCGGCATTGCCGAGTTCGAGCGTTCCCTAATCATCGACC
GCACCCGGAGCGGGCGCGAGGCCGCCAAGGCCCGAGGCGTGAAGTTTGGCCCCCGCCCTACCCTCACCCC
GGCACAGATCGCGCACGCCCGCGAGCTGATCGACCAGGAAGGCCGCACCGTGAAAGAGGCGGCTGCACTG
CTTGGCGTGCATCGCTCGACCCTGTACCGCGCACTTGAGCGCAGCGAGGAAGTGACGCCCACCGAGGCCA
GGCGGCGCGGTGCCTTCCGTGAGGACGCATTGACCGAGGCCGACGCCCTGGCGGCCGCCGAGAATGAACG
CCAAGAGGAACAAGCATGAAACCGCACCAGGACGGCCAGGACGAACCGTTTTTCATTACCGAAGAGATCG
AGGCGGAGATGATCGCGGCCGGGTACGTGTTCGAGCCGCCCGCGCACGTCTCAACCGTGCGGCTGCATGA
AATCCTGGCCGGTTTGTCTGATGCCAAGCTGGCGGCCTGGCCGGCCAGCTTGGCCGCTGAAGAAACCGAG
CGCCGCCGTCTAAAAAGGTGATGTGTATTTGAGTAAAACAGCTTGCGTCATGCGGTCGCTGCGTATATGA
TGCGATGAGTAAATAAACAAATACGCAAGGGGAACGCATGAAGGTTATCGCTGTACTTAACCAGAAAGGC
GGGTCAGGCAAGACGACCATCGCAACCCATCTAGCCCGCGCCCTGCAACTCGCCGGGGCCGATGTTCTGT
TAGTCGATTCCGATCCCCAGGGCAGTGCCCGCGATTGGGCGGCCGTGCGGGAAGATCAACCGCTAACCGT
TGTCGGCATCGACCGCCCGACGATTGACCGCGACGTGAAGGCCATCGGCCGGCGCGACTTCGTAGTGATC
GACGGAGCGCCCCAGGCGGCGGACTTGGCTGTGTCCGCGATCAAGGCAGCCGACTTCGTGCTGATTCCGG
TGCAGCCAAGCCCTTACGACATATGGGCCACCGCCGACCTGGTGGAGCTGGTTAAGCAGCGCATTGAGGT
CACGGATGGAAGGCTACAAGCGGCCTTTGTCGTGTCGCGGGCGATCAAAGGCACGCGCATCGGCGGTGAG
GTTGCCGAGGCGCTGGCCGGGTACGAGCTGCCCATTCTTGAGTCCCGTATCACGCAGCGCGTGAGCTACC
CAGGCACTGCCGCCGCCGGCACAACCGTTCTTGAATCAGAACCCGAGGGCGACGCTGCCCGCGAGGTCCA
GGCGCTGGCCGCTGAAATTAAATCAAAACTCATTTGAGTTAATGAGGTAAAGAGAAAATGAGCAAAAGCA
CAAACACGCTAAGTGCCGGCCGTCCGAGCGCACGCAGCAGCAAGGCTGCAACGTTGGCCAGCCTGGCAGA
CACGCCAGCCATGAAGCGGGTCAACTTTCAGTTGCCGGCGGAGGATCACACCAAGCTGAAGATGTACGCG
GTACGCCAAGGCAAGACCATTACCGAGCTGCTATCTGAATACATCGCGCAGCTACCAGAGTAAATGAGCA
AATGAATAAATGAGTAGATGAATTTTAGCGGCTAAAGGAGGCGGCATGGAAAATCAAGAACAACCAGGCA
CCGACGCCGTGGAATGCCCCATGTGTGGAGGAACGGGCGGTTGGCCAGGCGTAAGCGGCTGGGTTGTCTG
CCGGCCCTGCAATGGCACTGGAACCCCCAAGCCCGAGGAATCGGCGTGACGGTCGCAAACCATCCGGCCC
GGTACAAATCGGCGCGGCGCTGGGTGATGACCTGGTGGAGAAGTTGAAGGCCGCGCAGGCCGCCCAGCGG
CAACGCATCGAGGCAGAAGCACGCCCCGGTGAATCGTGGCAAGCGGCCGCTGATCGAATCCGCAAAGAAT
CCCGGCAACCGCCGGCAGCCGGTGCGCCGTCGATTAGGAAGCCGCCCAAGGGCGACGAGCAACCAGATTT
TTTCGTTCCGATGCTCTATGACGTGGGCACCCGCGATAGTCGCAGCATCATGGACGTGGCCGTTTTCCGT
CTGTCGAAGCGTGACCGACGAGCTGGCGAGGTGATCCGCTACGAGCTTCCAGACGGGCACGTAGAGGTTT
CCGCAGGGCCGGCCGGCATGGCCAGTGTGTGGGATTACGACCTGGTACTGATGGCGGTTTCCCATCTAAC
CGAATCCATGAACCGATACCGGGAAGGGAAGGGAGACAAGCCCGGCCGCGTGTTCCGTCCACACGTTGCG
GACGTACTCAAGTTCTGCCGGCGAGCCGATGGCGGAAAGCAGAAAGACGACCTGGTAGAAACCTGCATTC
GGTTAAACACCACGCACGTTGCCATGCAGCGTACGAAGAAGGCCAAGAACGGCCGCCTGGTGACGGTATC
CGAGGGTGAAGCCTTGATTAGCCGCTACAAGATCGTAAAGAGCGAAACCGGGCGGCCGGAGTACATCGAG
ATCGAGCTAGCTGATTGGATGTACCGCGAGATCACAGAAGGCAAGAACCCGGACGTGCTGACGGTTCACC
CCGATTACTTTTTGATCGATCCCGGCATCGGCCGTTTTCTCTACCGCCTGGCACGCCGCGCCGCAGGCAA
GGCAGAAGCCAGATGGTTGTTCAAGACGATCTACGAACGCAGTGGCAGCGCCGGAGAGTTCAAGAAGTTC
TGTTTCACCGTGCGCAAGCTGATCGGGTCAAATGACCTGCCGGAGTACGATTTGAAGGAGGAGGCGGGGC
AGGCTGGCCCGATCCTAGTCATGCGCTACCGCAACCTGATCGAGGGCGAAGCATCCGCCGGTTCCTAATG
TACGGAGCAGATGCTAGGGCAAATTGCCCTAGCAGGGGAAAAAGGTCGAAAAGGTCTCTTTCCTGTGGAT
AGCACGTACATTGGGAACCCAAAGCCGTACATTGGGAACCGGAACCCGTACATTGGGAACCCAAAGCCGT
ACATTGGGAACCGGTCACACATGTAAGTGACTGATATAAAAGAGAAAAAAGGCGATTTTTCCGCCTAAAA
CTCTTTAAAACTTATTAAAACTCTTAAAACCCGCCTGGCCTGTGCATAACTGTCTGGCCAGCGCACAGCC
GAAGAGCTGCAAAAAGCGCCTACCCTTCGGTCGCTGCGCTCCCTACGCCCCGCCGCTTCGCGTCGGCCTA
TCGCGGCCGCTGGCCGCTCAAAAATGGCTGGCCTACGGCCAGGCAATCTACCAGGGCGCGGACAAGCCGC
GCCGTCGCCACTCGACCGCCGGCGCCCACATCAAGGCACCCTGCCTCGCGCGTTTCGGTGATGACGGTGA
AAACCTCTGACACATGCAGCTCCCGGAGACGGTCACAGCTTGTCTGTAAGCGGATGCCGGGAGCAGACAA
GCCCGTCAGGGCGCGTCAGCGGGTGTTGGCGGGTGTCGGGGCGCAGCCATGACCCAGTCACGTAGCGATA
GCGGAGTGTATACTGGCTTAACTATGCGGCATCAGAGCAGATTGTACTGAGAGTGCACCATATGCGGTGT
GAAATACCGCACAGATGCGTAAGGAGAAAATACCGCATCAGGCGCTCTTCCGCTTCCTCGCTCACTGACT
CGCTGCGCTCGGTCGTTCGGCTGCGGCGAGCGGTATCAGCTCACTCAAAGGCGGTAATACGGTTATCCAC
AGAATCAGGGGATAACGCAGGAAAGAACATGTGAGCAAAAGGCCAGCAAAAGGCCAGGAACCGTAAAAAG
GCCGCGTTGCTGGCGTTTTTCCATAGGCTCCGCCCCCCTGACGAGCATCACAAAAATCGACGCTCAAGTC
AGAGGTGGCGAAACCCGACAGGACTATAAAGATACCAGGCGTTTCCCCCTGGAAGCTCCCTCGTGCGCTC
TCCTGTTCCGACCCTGCCGCTTACCGGATACCTGTCCGCCTTTCTCCCTTCGGGAAGCGTGGCGCTTTCT
CATAGCTCACGCTGTAGGTATCTCAGTTCGGTGTAGGTCGTTCGCTCCAAGCTGGGCTGTGTGCACGAAC
CCCCCGTTCAGCCCGACCGCTGCGCCTTATCCGGTAACTATCGTCTTGAGTCCAACCCGGTAAGACACGA
CTTATCGCCACTGGCAGCAGCCACTGGTAACAGGATTAGCAGAGCGAGGTATGTAGGCGGTGCTACAGAG
TTCTTGAAGTGGTGGCCTAACTACGGCTACACTAGAAGGACAGTATTTGGTATCTGCGCTCTGCTGAAGC
CAGTTACCTTCGGAAAAAGAGTTGGTAGCTCTTGATCCGGCAAACAAACCACCGCTGGTAGCGGTGGTTT
TTTTGTTTGCAAGCAGCAGATTACGCGCAGAAAAAAAGGATCTCAAGAAGATCCTTTGATCTTTTCTACG
GGGTCTGACGCTCAGTGGAACGAAAACTCACGTTAAGGGATTTTGGTCATGCATGATATATCTCCCAATT
TGTGTAGGGCTTATTATGCACGCTTAAAAATAATAAAAGCAGACTTGACCTGATAGTTTGGCTGTGAGCA
ATTATGTGCTTAGTGCATCTAATCGCTTGAGTTAACGCCGGCGAAGCGGCGTCGGCTTGAACGAATTTCT
AGCTAGACATTATTTGCCGACTACCTTGGTGATCTCGCCTTTCACGTAGTGGACAAATTCTTCCAACTGA
TCTGCGCGCGAGGCCAAGCGATCTTCTTCTTGTCCAAGATAAGCCTGTCTAGCTTCAAGTATGACGGGCT
GATACTGGGCCGGCAGGCGCTCCATTGCCCAGTCGGCAGCGACATCCTTCGGCGCGATTTTGCCGGTTAC
TGCGCTGTACCAAATGCGGGACAACGTAAGCACTACATTTCGCTCATCGCCAGCCCAGTCGGGCGGCGAG
TTCCATAGCGTTAAGGTTTCATTTAGCGCCTCAAATAGATCCTGTTCAGGAACCGGATCAAAGAGTTCCT
CCGCCGCTGGACCTACCAAGGCAACGCTATGTTCTCTTGCTTTTGTCAGCAAGATAGCCAGATCAATGTC
GATCGTGGCTGGCTCGAAGATACCTGCAAGAATGTCATTGCGCTGCCATTCTCCAAATTGCAGTTCGCGC
TTAGCTGGATAACGCCACGGAATGATGTCGTCGTGCACAACAATGGTGACTTCTACAGCGCGGAGAATCT
CGCTCTCTCCAGGGGAAGCCGAAGTTTCCAAAAGGTCGTTGATCAAAGCTCGCCGCGTTGTTTCATCAAG
CCTTACGGTCACCGTAACCAGCAAATCAATATCACTGTGTGGCTTCAGGCCGCCATCCACTGCGGAGCCG
TACAAATGTACGGCCAGCAACGTCGGTTCGAGATGGCGCTCGATGACGCCAACTACCTCTGATAGTTGAG
TCGATACTTCGGCGATCACCGCTTCCCCCATGATGTTTAACTTTGTTTTAGGGCGACTGCCCTGCTGCGT
AACATCGTTGCTGCTCCATAACATCAAACATCGACCCACGGCGTAACGCGCTTGCTGCTTGGATGCCCGA
GGCATAGACTGTACCCCAAAAAAACATGTCATAACAAGAAGCCATGAAAACCGCCACTGCGCCGTTACCA
CCGCTGCGTTCGGTCAAGGTTCTGGACCAGTTGCGTGACGGCAGTTACGCTACTTGCATTACAGCTTACG
AACCGAACGAGGCTTATGTCCACTGGGTTCGTGCCCGAAT
Features (pLannotate 1.2.2; 24 found; start..end, strand, type, name):
    239..263     +  misc_feature   LB T-DNA repeat: left border repeat from nopaline C58 T-DNA
    356..608     -  terminator     NOS terminator: nopaline synthase terminator and poly(A) signal
    651..1442    -  CDS            neo: KKA2_KLEPN - Also known as kan, nptII. Experimental evidence at protein level: Swiss-Prot protein existence level 1. Resistance to kanamycin, neomycin, paromomycin, ribostamycin, butirosin and gentamicin B. From Klebsiella pneumoniae.
   1476..1655    -  promoter       NOS promoter: nopaline synthase promoter
   1745..1766    +  misc_feature   MCS (fragment): pUC18/19 multiple cloning site
   1828..1848    +  protein_bind   attB4: mutant version of attB; core recombination site for the Gateway® BP reaction BP Clonase™
   3031..3051    +  protein_bind   attB1: mutant version of attB; core recombination site for the Gateway® BP reaction BP Clonase™
   3057..3122    +  CDS            pre-CoxIV: mitochondrial presequence of yeast cytochfome c oxidase subunit IV (Hurt et al., 1984)
   3144..3851    +  CDS            mCherry: mCherry is a basic (constitutively fluorescent) red fluorescent protein published in 2004, derived from Discosoma sp.. It is reported to be a very rapidly-maturing monomer with low acid sensitivity.
   3859..3879    -  protein_bind   attB2: mutant version of attB; core recombination site for the Gateway® BP reaction BP Clonase™
   3947..4106    +  polyA_signal   CaMV poly(A) signal (fragment): cauliflower mosaic virus polyadenylation signal
   4111..4131    -  protein_bind   attB3: mutant version of attB; core recombination site for the Gateway® BP reaction BP Clonase™
   4135..4175    +  CDS            lacZα (fragment): LacZα fragment of β-galactosidase; lacZ fragment
   4244..4268    +  misc_feature   RB T-DNA repeat: right border repeat from nopaline C58 T-DNA
   4607..5008    +  CDS            Y4CG_SINFN (fragment): Protein inferred from homology: Swiss-Prot protein existence level 3. From Sinorhizobium fredii (strain NBRC 101917 / NGR234).
   5568..6197    +  CDS            pVS1 StaA: stability protein from the Pseudomonas plasmid pVS1 (Heeb et al., 2000)
   6630..7698    +  CDS            pVS1 RepA (fragment): replication protein from the Pseudomonas plasmid pVS1 (Heeb et al., 2000)
   7764..7958    +  rep_origin     pVS1 oriV: origin of replication for the Pseudomonas plasmid pVS1 (Heeb et al., 2000)
   8161..8200    +  CDS            rop (fragment): Rop protein, which maintains plasmids at low copy number; rop
   8302..8442    +  misc_feature   bom: basis of mobility region from pBR322
   8628..9216    -  rep_origin     ori: high-copy-number ColE1/pMB1/pBR322/pUC origin of replication
   9460..10247   -  CDS            SmR (fragment): aminoglycoside adenylyltransferase (Murphy, 1985); aadA; confers resistance to spectinomycin and streptomycin
  10258..10314   -  CDS            GmR (fragment): gentamycin acetyltransferase; aacC1; confers resistance to gentamycin
  10404..1       +  CDS            int (fragment) (across the origin): INT2_ECOLX - Protein inferred from homology: Swiss-Prot protein existence level 3. Putative integrase believed to be involved in the insertion of antibiotic resistance genes into plasmids and transposons. From Escherichia coli.
