[The description below was written by a language model from this plasmid's Addgene catalogue record and pLannotate feature annotations shown in this document.]
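Description:
pCMB-MITr is a plant-expression T-DNA binary vector built on the pKm43GW MultiSite Gateway destination backbone, designed to label mitochondria with red fluorescence in Medicago truncatula. It is a shuttle plasmid. A ColE1/pBR322-type origin with the bom mobilisation region supports high-copy propagation in E. coli, while the pVS1 oriV, RepA and StaA functions provide replication and stable maintenance in Agrobacterium. Bacterial selection is by spectinomycin through the aadA (SmR) gene. Small gentamicin-resistance, integrase, rop and lacZα fragments in the annotation appear to be backbone remnants rather than functional parts.

Two cassettes sit between the nopaline-type left and right T-DNA borders. Next to the left border, a NOS promoter drives nptII (neo) with a NOS terminator, giving kanamycin selection of transformed plant tissue. The reporter unit is assembled from three Gateway modules. The interval between attB4 and attB1 has no annotated feature, but its position matches the MtBCP1 promoter named in the catalogue entry. Between attB1 and attB2 lies the 798 bp insert, the mitochondrial presequence of yeast cytochrome c oxidase subunit IV fused upstream of mCherry. Between attB2 and attB3 is a CaMV polyadenylation signal. The CoxIV presequence directs import of mCherry into mitochondria.

According to the associated publication, the plasmid belongs to a set of organelle, membrane and cytoskeleton markers expressed from either constitutive or arbuscular mycorrhiza-inducible promoters. The record does not say explicitly which class MtBCP1 falls into. The construct is suited to live-cell imaging of mitochondria in transformed Medicago tissue.
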