Addgene plasmid #61199: pCMB-MITr
Purpose: Fluorescent reporter for motochondria ScCOX4sp-mCherry expressed under MtBCP1 promoter
Depositing lab: Maria Harrison. Depositing organization: Boyce Thompson Institute for Plant Research, Inc. Publication: A set of fluorescent protein-based markers expressed from constitutive and arbuscular mycorrhiza-inducible promoters to label organelles, membranes and cytoskeletal elements in Medicago truncatula. Ivanov S, Harrison MJ. Plant J. 2014 Oct 20. doi: 10.1111/tpj.12706. PubMed 25329881.
Backbone
  Vector backbone: pKm43GW
  Backbone manufacturer: VIB
  Vector type: Plant Expression
  Selectable markers: Kanamycin
Growth in bacteria
  Bacterial resistance: Spectinomycin, 50 μg/mL
  Growth temperature: 37°C
  Growth strain: DH5alpha
  Copy number: High Copy
Gene/Insert
  Gene/Insert name: ScCOX4sp-mCherry
  Insert size (bp): 798
  Promoter: MtBCP1
  Tag / fusion protein: mCherry
  Cloning method: Gateway Cloning
  Sequencing primers: 5′ ATGCTTTCACTACGTCAATCTATAAG; 3′ CTTGTACAGCTCGTCCATGC
Terms and licenses: Academic/Nonprofit Terms; Industry Terms: Not Available to Industry
How to cite: pCMB-MITr was a gift from Maria Harrison (Addgene plasmid # 61199 ; http://n2t.net/addgene:61199 ; RRID:Addgene_61199)
