>Addgene plasmid #61199 | pCMB-MITr | addgene partial sequence | sequence record 104933 | Mombaerts mRFPup 5'-GTGGCCGTTCACGGAGCCCTCCATG-3'
AGAGCTACACAAAGTTCTTGTGGCTGGCTTGAAAAATCTTATANATTGACGTANTGAAAGCATGAAGCCT
GCTTTTTTGTACAAACTTGCTTGATCAAAATTTGATTTTGGAAAATATTTCTCTCTAAATGTAGAAATTA
ACTTTAAAAAAATGAGTGTCAAAATTTTATTTCCTAGAATAAAATCTCAATCAAAGGAATAGCAAGTTAG
CAAATGTAATTGTTTTGATTTGATTTGATGAATTGTGCATATCAACTTAGGCTATATATAGTTGTCATGT
GTGGGTGTATTGATTTTATCGTCACAACAATAATAGAATATTTGTTTGCTATTATAAACGGCTACCGGAT
TTGGTCGGCTTTTTACTAAGACGAGGTTGA
