>Addgene plasmid #61199 | pCMB-MITr | addgene partial sequence | sequence record 107979 | Mombaerts mRFPup 5'-GTGGCCGTTCACGGAGCCCTCCATG-3'
ACTCCTGAGAGGCCATGTTATCCTCCTCGCCCTTGCTCACCATGGGTTTTTGCTGAAGCAGATATCTAGA
GCTACACAAAGTTCTTGTGGCTGGCTTGAAAAATCTTATAGATTGACGTAGTGAAAGCATGAAGCCTGCT
TTTTTGTACAAACTTGCTTGATCAAAATTTGATTTTGGAAAATATTTCTCTCTAAATGTAGAAATTAACT
TTAAAAAAATGAGTGTCAAAATTTTATTTCCTAGAATAAAATCTCAATCAAAGGAATAGCAAGTTAGCAA
ATGTAATTGTTTTGATTTGATTTGATGAATTGTGCATATCAACTTAGGCTATATATAGTTGTCATGTGTG
GGTGTATTGATTTTATCGTCACAACAATAATAGAATATTTGTTTGCTATTATAAACGGCTACCGGATTTG
GTCGGCTTTTTACTAAGACGAGGTTGAATTTCCACAACTTATTATTTTTTTTTTTACCTTTTTGGAATAC
ACTTATATTATTTTATATTAATGTAAAGAAACTTTCTATCACTTGAACAAAAAGAAAGTTTTCTTTTGTT
TTTATTTAACCACGTGGACATACTTGTTTTTATTTGGCAGTAAACAAGTATGCAATATAGTGTGGACCGT
GTCAAAGGGAAATAGAAACAGTATATATAGTTCCTCTTCCGGGCTTCGTTATAATTGAGTTGTCTCCATG
CAGAAAGTTTACACATAAATAATGTTTGTTTCTTACGAGTTTCTTTATTTGGAAAATTAGAGATGTAATC
GAGTATTGACACTTGGAGTACAAATACTTGAGGAGTCTCGAATATATCAAGTTCTCAAGCTTAAATTAGA
GATGTAATCGAGTATTGACCTTGTTTTGGCTCCCTAAGTGAATTTT
